>Addgene plasmid #17769 | CJ32 (let-7 minigene) | depositor partial sequence | sequence record 8729 | Author sequence
GGTACCGACAAATGGCGGAGTAAGGATAAAAAGTCGAGTCAAAAACGGATTAATACGAAATAAATAACTA
CTAAAATAACTAAATAGAAGATCAACAGCGATCCATTAAACAAACTATAACAATAATATGTAATATGAAA
ACCATCGATAATAAATCGTAAAACTAAATTAAACTAAATATCCAACGTCATATAAATACAACTCAAAACG
TCATAATAAGAAAACTGATATGGTATAACAAACTCAAGTTTAAGTTTGAATAACACAACAAAGTAATTTA
CTTAAATACTCATCTTATGTATATTTTATTTAACATTCAAATGTAACCTTCAAAAGCATTTTTAATATGA
TTTCTCCGTATTATTTTTCTTCTTGTTTGCCATCATCGTTTCAACCAAAAACCGAACCAATGATATCCAG
AAGATCCTTTAAATACCAAACCACCTAGCAAAAAGGACTACACCAAGGACCTTTTTCTCTCTGGCAAATT
GAGGTAGTAGGTTGTATAGTAGTAATTACACATCATACTATACAATGTGCTAGCTTTCTTTGCTTGACTA
CAAGCCGCATTTGATAAAAGAATCCCAATCGAACTGCACCACTTAATAAACCCAATCCCCAGCCATACAA
AAGTTGGTGGTGCAACAAATTTTGATTGTGGACAACAAAGAAAGTGTTCTGAGCCAAACTATTGTTAAAT
ATCATTACGAATGCCAAAGTATGTAAATGCAACCGGGCATATGTAAATATTGGCATTGGTGACATGTGCA
AATGTTTGTATGGCTGATTCCCTGAGACCCTAACTTGTGACTTTTAATACCAGTTTCACAAGTTTTGATC
TCCGGTATTGGACGCAAACTTGCTGGCGGCCGC
