>Addgene plasmid #17769 | CJ32 (let-7 minigene) | addgene partial sequence | sequence record 23699 | 17769 with pCasper-F
ATAGCTGCCAGGTCCTGTTCGATAACGTCGTACTCGGGAATCACCTTTAACTTGTCCGCTATTGGGTATT
TGTCCTTAAACACATTCGTAATCTCTCCCACAATCATTGCCCTGGCCTCTGCAATGTAAAAAGTATTTAT
AAAATATCGCTGGCTCTAAAGGAAACATATTAATCAAAGTATTGAGGCTTTATCAATCTAACATTTACAA
GTAGTCAGACCACAATTTTTAGACTGCACTTCTGCGTAAGTAAATGAAATGAAATGGTGACCTACTCTTG
GGTAGCCGTACTGTTATATGCTGACGAGCCTTCACCTGGGCCTGCTTTTTCTCCTGTTTCGTCTGATGCG
TCGGATGCGGCTGGACTGGCTGATTGTTGGGATTGGGTTTTGGATGCTGCTCCGAAAGGTGGGCCACAGC
TTTTGCGATGGTGGTGCCCACTATGCGGTTGCTGCAGGAACTACAGCTGAATGTTCGCTTTATTGTCTGC
AGCTCCTGGGGCTGGACGAAGGCCACGCCCTCACCCGGTGCGGCCATCTCCTGCGGCAAAACGTATGTGG
GATTCCTGTCCAAGTAGCTCTCGATGCCCACCATAATGCGCTCCAGCAGGTTGGCCAGGTGCGGGTCTAG
CTGCGGCGGATTCGTCGTCTGGTTCACTGAGTTTAGGGTCTGCAGAAAGAAGTGTGCCTCCATGGTAAGC
GGATTCATCTGCACGATCAGCGGGCTTTAGTCTAAAAATTCGAATGATACAAACTCGTACTCACGTAAAG
CAGTTTGTTTGGCATCATCTCGGCCATCGTCTTATTCTTCTTCGTGGCCTTTGTTACCGGAGCGGCTATG
TTGGGCGCGGTGGAGCCCCGGAAGCTGAAAGGTTAATCGAATGCGTTAACTTTTCTGCANCTCGAAAGTT
TGNCCGCCTTTGTTCGACTGCCAATAACTGTTGATTCGAAAATTCGAATCGAAGCGGTTGAATTTCGTAA
GGGGGCCNACTACACCAAAGTTCNCCGGCCGTNTATGCATGTGAATGTGAATGTNACANTGGGNGTACCT
GTGCTTTAAGCGACCCAA
