>Addgene plasmid #17769 | CJ32 (let-7 minigene) | addgene partial sequence | sequence record 23700 | 17769 with pCasper-F
CTAATTATTAGACGAATTATTTTTAAGTTTTATTTTTAATAATTTGCGAGTACGCAAAGCTTGGCTGCAG
GTCGACCTCGAGGCCTCGAGTTAACGTTACGTTAACGTTAACGTTCGAGGTCGACTCTAGAGGATCGCCT
AGGCGATCCAGATCCACTAGTGGCCTATGCGGCCGCCAGCAAGTTTGCGTCCAATACCGGAGATCAAAAC
TTGTGAAACTGGTATTAAAAGTCACAAGTTAGGGTCTCAGGGAATCAGCCATACAAACATTTGCACATGT
CACCAATGCCAATATTTACATATGCCCGGTTGCATTTACATACTTTGGCATTCGTAATGATATTAAACAA
TAGTTTGGCTCAGAACACTTTCTTTGTTGTCCACAATCAAAATTTGTTGCACCACCAACTTTTGTATGGC
TGGGGATTGGGTTTATTAAGTGGTGCAGTTCGATTGGGATTCTTTTATCAAATGCGGCTTGTAGTCAAGC
AAAGAAAGCTAGCACATTGTATAGTATGATGTGTAATTACTACTATACAACCTACTACCTCAATTTGCCA
GAGAGAAAAAGGTCCTTGGTGTAGTCCTTTTTGCTAGGTGGTTTGGTATTTAAAGGATCTTCTGGATATC
ATTGGTTCGGTTTTTGGTTGAAACGATGATGGCAAACAAGAAGAAAAATAATACGGAGAAATCATATTAA
AAATGCTTTTGAAGGTACATTTGAATGTTAAATAAAATATACATANGATGAGTATTNAGTAA
