[The description below was written by a language model from this plasmid's Addgene catalogue record.]
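Description:
CJ32 (let-7 minigene) is a Drosophila P-element vector built on a pCaSpeR4 backbone that carries a tubulin promoter of about 2.4 kb inserted between the EcoRI and KpnI sites. The backbone without insert is recorded as roughly 10.2 kb. It is propagated in E. coli under ampicillin selection; the copy number is listed as unknown. No feature table accompanies the record, so the bacterial origin, the P-element ends and any fly transformation marker are not itemised. As general background, pCaSpeR-family vectors are designed so that sequences between the P-element termini can be mobilised into the fly genome, with a mini-white eye-colour marker used to identify transformants.

The payload is an approximately 870 bp fragment of D. melanogaster genomic DNA containing the let-7 microRNA hairpin. It was amplified with primers placed 474 bp upstream and 310 bp downstream of the hairpin, and cloned between KpnI and NotI, immediately downstream of the tubulin promoter. This arrangement places the let-7 precursor, with its native flanking sequence, under a promoter generally regarded as constitutive and broadly active in fly cells. The resulting primary transcript can then be processed by the endogenous microRNA biogenesis machinery into mature let-7. No tags, reporters or recombinase sites are recorded.

The associated study concerns intronic microRNA precursors that bypass Drosha processing. A let-7 minigene would fit there as a conventionally processed, Drosha-dependent microRNA expression construct for comparison, but the record does not state its exact experimental role, nor whether it was used for transfecting cultured cells or for germline transformation.
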