Addgene plasmid #17769: CJ32 (let-7 minigene)
Depositing lab: David Bartel. Depositing organization: Whitehead Institute for Biomedical Research. Publication: Intronic microRNA precursors that bypass Drosha processing. Ruby JG, Jan CH, Bartel DP. Nature. 2007 Jul 5. 448(7149):83-6. 10.1038/nature05983 PubMed 17589500.
Backbone
  Vector backbone: pCaSpeR4-tubulin promoter
  Backbone manufacturer: Carl Thummel Lab
  Backbone size w/o insert (bp): 10200
  Vector type: Drosophila P-element vector
Growth in bacteria
  Bacterial resistance: Ampicillin, 100 μg/mL
  Growth temperature: 37°C
  Growth strain: DH5alpha
  Copy number: Unknown
Gene/Insert
  Gene/Insert name: dme-let-7 minigene (alt name: let-7)
  Species: D. melanogaster (fly)
  Insert size (bp): 870
  Entrez Gene: let-7 (a.k.a. Dmel_CR32968, CR32968, Dmel\CR32968, Let-7, dme-let-7, let7)
  Cloning method: Restriction Enzyme; 5′ cloning site KpnI (unknown if destroyed); 3′ cloning site NotI (unknown if destroyed)
  Sequencing primers: 5′ n/a
Terms and licenses: Academic/Nonprofit Terms; Industry Terms: Not Available to Industry
Depositor comments: let-7 was amplified from genomic DNA with primers 474 bp upstream and 310 bp downstream of the let-7 hairpin. pCaSpeR4 contains a ~2.4 kb tubulin promoter inserted between the EcoRI and KpnI sites.
How to cite: CJ32 (let-7 minigene) was a gift from David Bartel (Addgene plasmid # 17769 ; http://n2t.net/addgene:17769 ; RRID:Addgene_17769)
